>Addgene plasmid #125089 | pSR40.30 | addgene full sequence | sequence record 245194 | Addgene NGS Result
ATCGACGTCTAAGAAACCATTATTATCATGACATTAACCTATAAAAATAGGCGTATCACGAGGCCCTTTC
GTCTTCACCTCGAGTCCCTATCAGTGATAGAGATTGACATCCCTATCAGTGATAGAGATACTGAGCACAT
CAGCAGGACGCACTGACCGCATAAAGGACTTAGCAAAGCCCAATTTTAAACAAATGCAAGAGAACTACAA
GATTCTGGTGGTCGATGACGACATGCGCCTGCGTGCGCTGCTGGAACGTTATCTCACCGAACAAGGCTTC
CAGGTTCGAAGCGTCGCTAATGCAGAACAGATGGATCGCCTGCTGACTCGTGAATCTTTCCATCTTATGG
TACTGGATTTAATGTTACCTGGTGAAGATGGCTTGTCGATTTGCCGACGTCTTCGTAGTCAGAGCAACCC
GATGCCGATCATTATGGTGACGGCGAAAGGGGAAGAAGTGGACCGTATCGTAGGCCTGGAGATTGGCGCT
GACGACTACATTCCAAAACCGTTTAACCCGCGTGAACTGCTGGCCCGTATCCGTGCGGTGCTGCGTCGTC
AGGCGAACGAACTGCCAGGCGCACCGTCACAGGAAGAGGCGGTAATTGCTTTCGGTAAGATCAGGTTGGA
TCCAAGCACCTATGAAGTTAGTTATGACAATGAGGTTTTGTCTTTGACCCGCAAGGAATACAGCATTCTG
GAATTACTACTCCGCAATGGCCGTCGGGTGCTAAGTCGGAGCATGATTATCGATAGTATCTGGAAGTTGG
AGAGTCCCCCAGAGGAAGATACGGTTAAGGTGCATGTGCGGAGTTTGCGACAAAAATTAAAAAGTGCCGG
TTTATCAGCAGATGCCATTGAAACGGTCCATGGCATTGGGTATCGTCTGGCCAATTTAACGGAAAAATCT
TTGTGCCAAGGGAAAAACTAGTAATAATCTAGACCAGGCATCAAATAAAACGAAAGGCTCAGTCGAAAGA
CTGGGCCTTTCGTTTTATCTGTTGTTTGTCGGTGAACGCTCTCTACTAGAGTCACACTGGCTCACCTTCG
GGTGGGCCTTTCTGCGTTTATAGTAAATCACTGCATAATTCGTGTCGCTCAAGGCGCACTCCCGTTCTGG
ATAATGTTTTTTGCGCCGACATCATAACGGTTCTGGCAAATATTCTGAAATGAGCTGGTTAGCTAGTCAA
GCCCATTGTGCTTTTCTCTATCAACCTCAGCTTACCTGAAGGGGTGAACAGGTCTGGGTTAATTCATGTT
GCGAAATGTAACAGTTTTAGTCGCATCAGCTAACTTTCCGATTTCTTTACGATTTTCTCCCCCTTTTCTT
CAATTTTACTTTGTTAGGATCGCATTTTTAAAAAGAGGAGAAATACTAGATGCGTAAAGGCGAAGAGCTG
TTCACTGGTGTCGTCCCTATTCTGGTGGAACTGGATGGTGATGTCAACGGTCATAAGTTTTCCGTGCGTG
GCGAGGGTGAAGGTGACGCAACTAATGGTAAACTGACGCTGAAGTTCATCTGTACTACTGGTAAACTGCC
GGTACCTTGGCCGACTCTGGTAACGACGCTGACTTATGGTGTTCAGTGCTTTGCTCGTTATCCGGACCAT
ATGAAGCAGCATGACTTCTTCAAGTCCGCCATGCCGGAAGGCTATGTGCAGGAACGCACGATTTCCTTTA
AGGATGACGGCACGTACAAAACGCGTGCGGAAGTGAAATTTGAAGGCGATACCATGGTAAACCGCATTGA
GCTGAAAGGCATTGACTTTAAAGAAGACGGCAATATCCTGGGCCATAAGCTGGAATACAATTTTAACAGC
CACAATGTTTACATCACCGCCGATAAACAAAAAAATGGCATTAAAGCGAATTTTAAAATTCGCCACAACG
TGGAGGATGGCAGCGTGCAGCTGGCTGATCACTACCAGCAAAACACTCCAATCGGTGATGGTCCTGTTCT
GCTGCCAGACAATCACTATCTGAGCACGCAAAGCGTTCTGTCTAAAGATCCGAACGAGAAACGCGATCAT
ATGGTTCTGCTGGAGTTCGTAACCGCAGCGGGCATCACGCATGGTATGGATGAACTGTACAAATGATGAT
AATAATCTAGACCAGGCATCAAATAAAACGAAAGGCTCAGTCGAAAGACTGGGCCTTTCGTTTTATCTGT
TGTTTGTCGGTGAACGCTCTCTACTAGAGTCACACTGGCTCACCTTCGGGTGGGCCTTTCTGCGTTTATA
GGTACCCGTGGATCCTCTAGAGTCGACCTGCAGGCATGCAAGCTTTTTACGGCTAGCTCAGTCCTAGGTA
TAGTGCTAGCCCAGCCAGAGAAACACTCTTTAACAGGGGGTAGTATGATGTCTCGTTTAGATAAAAGTAA
AGTGATTAACAGCGCATTAGAGCTGCTTAATGAGGTCGGAATCGAAGGTTTAACAACCCGTAAACTCGCC
CAGAAGCTAGGTGTAGAGCAGCCTACATTGTATTGGCATGTAAAAAATAAGCGGGCTTTGCTCGACGCCT
TAGCCATTGAGATGTTAGATAGGCACCATACTCACTTTTGCCCTTTAGAAGGGGAAAGCTGGCAAGATTT
TTTACGTAATAACGCTAAAAGTTTTAGATGTGCTTTACTAAGTCATCGCGATGGAGCAAAAGTACATTTA
GGTACACGGCCTACAGAAAAACAGTATGAAACTCTCGAAAATCAATTAGCCTTTTTATGCCAACAAGGTT
TTTCACTAGAGAATGCATTATATGCACTCAGCGCAGTGGGGCATTTTACTTTAGGTTGCGTATTGGAAGA
TCAAGAGCATCAAGTCGCTAAAGAAGAAAGGGAAACACCTACTACTGATAGTATGCCGCCATTATTACGA
CAAGCTATCGAATTATTTGATCACCAAGGTGCAGAGCCAGCCTTCTTATTCGGCCTTGAATTGATCATAT
GCGGATTAGAAAAACAACTTAAATGTGAAAGTGGGTCTTAAGGCATCAAATAAAACGAAAGGCTCAGTCG
AAAGACTGGGCCTTTCGTTTTATCTGTTGTTTGTCGGTGAACGCTCTCCTGAGTAGGACAAATCCGCCGC
CCTAGACCTAGGGCGTTCGGCTGCGGCGAGCGGTATCAGCTCACTCAAAGGCGGTAATACGGTTATCCAC
AGAATCAGGGGATAACGCATGCAAGAACATGTGAGCAAAAGGCCAGCAAAAGGCCAGGAACCGTAAAAAG
GCCGCGTTGCTGGCGTTTTTCCATAGGCTCCGCCCCCCTGACGAGCATCACAAAAATCGACGCTCAAGTC
AGAGGTGGCGAAACCCGACAGGACTATAAAGATACCAGGCGTTTCCCCCTGGAAGCTCCCTCGTGCGCTC
TCCTGTTCCGACCCTGCCGCTTACCGGATACCTGTCCGCCTTTCTCCCTTCGGGAAGCGTGGCGCTTTCT
CATAGCTCACGCTGTAGGTATCTCAGTTCGGTGTAGGTCGTTCGCTCCAAGCTGGGCTGTGTGCACGAAC
CCCCCGTTCAGCCCGACCGCTGCGCCTTATCCGGTAACTATCGTCTTGAGTCCAACCCGGTAAGACACGA
CTTATCGCCACTGGCAGCAGCCACTGGTAACAGGATTAGCAGAGCGAGGTATGTAGGCGGTGCTACAGAG
TTCTTGAAGTGGTGGCCTAACTACGGCTACACTAGAAGGACAGTATTTGGTATCTGCGCTCTGCTGAAGC
CAGTTACCTTCGGAAAAAGAGTTGGTAGCTCTTGATCCGGCAAACAAACCACCGCTGGTAGCGGTGGTTT
TTTTGTTTGCAAGCAGCAGATTACGCGCAGAAAAAAAGGATCTCAAGAAGATCCTTTGATCTTTTCTACG
GGGTCTGACGCTCAGTGGAACGAAAACTCACGTTAAGGGATTTTGGTCATGACTAGTGCTTGGATTCTCA
CCAATAAAAAACGCCCGGCGGCAACCGAGCGTTCTGAACAAATCCAGATGGAGTTCTGAGGTCATTACTG
GATCTATCAACAGGAGTCCAAGCGAGCTCGATATCAAATTACGCCCCGCCCTGCCACTCATCGCAGTACT
GTTGTAATTCATTAAGCATTCTGCCGACATGGAAGCCATCACAAACGGCATGATGAACCTGAATCGCCAG
CGGCATCAGCACCTTGTCGCCTTGCGTATAATATTTGCCCATGGTGAAAACGGGGGCGAAGAAGTTGTCC
ATATTGGCCACGTTTAAATCAAAACTGGTGAAACTCACCCAGGGATTGGCTGAGACGAAAAACATATTCT
CAATAAACCCTTTAGGGAAATAGGCCAGGTTTTCACCATAACACGCCACATCTTGCGAATATATGTGTAG
AAACTGCCGGAAATCGTCGTGGTATTCACTCCAGAGCGATGAAAACGTTTCAGTTTGCTCATGGAAAACG
GTGTAACAAGGGTGAACACTATCCCATATCACCAGCTCACCGTCTTTCATTGCCATACGAAATTCCGGAT
GAGCATTCATCAGGCGGGCAAGAATGTGAATAAAGGCCGGATAAAACTTGTGCTTATTTTTCTTTACGGT
CTTTAAAAAGGCCGTAATATCCAGCTGAACGGTCTGGTTATAGGTACATTGAGCAACTGACTGAAATGCC
TCAAAATGTTCTTTACGATGCCATTGGGATATATCAACGGTGGTATATCCAGTGATTTTTTTCTCCATTT
TAGCTTCCTTAGCTCCTGAAAATCTCGATAACTCAAAAAATACGACCGGTAGTGATCTTATTTCATTATG
GTGAAAGTTGGAACCTCTTACGGGCCGGCCAACGTCTCATTTTCGCCAGATATCGACGTCGGAGACCTAA
TGCGCCAGAT
Features (pLannotate 1.2.2; 15 found; start..end, strand, type, name):
     85..158     +  promoter       PLtetO-1 promoter: modified phage lambda PL promoter with tet operator sites (Lutz and Bujard, 1997)
    194..883     +  CDS            ompR: OMPR_ECOLI - Also known as kmt, ompB. Experimental evidence at protein level: Swiss-Prot protein existence level 1. Member of the two-component regulatory system EnvZ/OmpR involved in osmoregulation (particularly of genes ompF and ompC) as well as other genes (PubMed:3010044, PubMed:3536870). Plays a central role in both acid and osmotic stress responses (PubMed:28526842, PubMed:30524381). Binds to the promoter of both ompC and ompF; at low osmolarity it activates ompF transcription, while at high osmolarity it represses ompF and activates ompC transcription (PubMed:3533941, PubMed:3023382, Pu
    952..1023    +  terminator     rrnB T1 terminator: transcription terminator T1 from the E. coli rrnB gene
   1039..1066    +  terminator     T7Te terminator: phage T7 early transcription terminator
   1380..2093    +  CDS            superfolder GFP: GFP variant that folds robustly even when fused to poorly folded proteins (Pédelacq et al., 2006)
   2120..2191    +  terminator     rrnB T1 terminator: transcription terminator T1 from the E. coli rrnB gene
   2207..2234    +  terminator     T7Te terminator: phage T7 early transcription terminator
   2241..2285    +  misc_feature   MCS (fragment): pUC18/19 multiple cloning site
   2292..2320    +  promoter       J23119 promoter (fragment): bacterial promoter (Registry of Standard Biological Parts BBa J23119)
   2355..2981    +  CDS            TetR: tetracycline repressor TetR; tetR; TetR binds to the tetracycline operator tetO to inhibit transcription. This inhibition can be relieved by adding tetracycline or doxycycline.
   2987..3073    +  terminator     rrnB T1 terminator: Escherichia coli rrnB; transcription terminator T1 from the E. coli rrnB gene
   3238..3826    -  rep_origin     ori: high-copy-number ColE1/pMB1/pBR322/pUC origin of replication
   3914..4008    -  terminator     lambda t0 terminator: transcription terminator from phage lambda
   4032..4688    -  CDS            cat: CAT_ECOLX - Experimental evidence at protein level: Swiss-Prot protein existence level 1. This enzyme is an effector of chloramphenicol resistance in bacteria. From Escherichia coli. This protein is used as a marker in many commonly used cloning vectors, such as pACYC184.
   4689..4787    -  promoter       cat promoter: promoter of the E. coli cat gene encoding chloramphenicol acetyltransferase
