[The description below was written by a language model from this plasmid's Addgene catalogue record and pLannotate feature annotations shown in this document.]
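Description:
pSR40.30 is a high-copy bacterial expression and synthetic-biology plasmid built on the pProTet.E333 backbone, about 4.8 kb in size (the catalogue lists 4,810 bp; the sequenced record is 4,840 nt). It replicates in E. coli from a ColE1/pMB1-type origin and is selected with chloramphenicol through a cat gene driven by its native promoter and followed by the lambda t0 terminator.

The plasmid carries three expression units arranged in the same orientation. In the first, the PLtetO-1 promoter, a phage lambda PL derivative bearing tet operator sites, drives a synthetic chimeric response regulator. This chimera joins the receiver (REC) domain of OmpR (residues 1–142) to the DNA-binding domain of CcaR (residues 132–234). The automated annotation labels the whole open reading frame as ompR, but the catalogue entry identifies it as the fusion. The second unit is a superfolder GFP reporter, which according to the stated purpose is controlled by the PcpcG2-172 output promoter. That promoter is not called in the feature table, though an unannotated gap lies upstream of the sfGFP coding sequence. The reporter carries an L119M substitution that the depositor says does not affect function. The third unit expresses TetR from a J23119-type constitutive promoter fragment, so that chimera expression is repressed until a tetracycline-class inducer is added. Each cassette is insulated by rrnB T1 terminators, with T7Te terminators also following the first two.

Together these parts form a test circuit for two-component system rewiring by DNA-binding domain swapping. The level of the hybrid regulator can be tuned with the inducer, and its activity at the CcaR-responsive promoter is read out as GFP fluorescence.
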