Addgene plasmid #125089: pSR40.30
Purpose: Expression of ompR(1-142aa)-ccaR(132-234aa) chimera under PLtetO-1, output Promoter PcpcG2-172
Depositing lab: Jeffrey Tabor. Depositing organization: Rice University. Publication: Rewiring bacterial two-component systems by modular DNA-binding domain swapping. Schmidl SR, Ekness F, Sofjan K, Daeffler KN, Brink KR, Landry BP, Gerhardt KP, Dyulgyarov N, Sheth RU, Tabor JJ. Nat Chem Biol. 2019 Jul;15(7):690-698. doi: 10.1038/s41589-019-0286-6. Epub 2019 May 20. PubMed 31110305.
Backbone
  Vector backbone: pProTet.E333
  Total vector size (bp): 4810
  Vector type: Bacterial Expression, Synthetic Biology
Growth in bacteria
  Bacterial resistance: Chloramphenicol, 25 μg/mL
  Growth temperature: 37°C
  Growth strain: DH5alpha
  Copy number: High Copy
Gene/Insert 1
  Gene/Insert name: ompR(REC)-ccaR(DBD)142
  Species: Synthetic
  Insert size (bp): 735
Gene/Insert 2
  Gene/Insert name: sfgfp (alt name: Super folder GFP)
  Species: Synthetic
  Insert size (bp): 714
  Mutation: L119M- see depositor comments below
Gene/Insert 3
  Gene/Insert name: tetR
  Species: Tn10 from E. coli
  Insert size (bp): 625
  GenBank ID: NC_009133.1
Terms and licenses: Academic/Nonprofit Terms; Industry Terms: Not Available to Industry
Depositor comments: Depositor confirms mutation does not affect function
How to cite: pSR40.30 was a gift from Jeffrey Tabor (Addgene plasmid # 125089 ; http://n2t.net/addgene:125089 ; RRID:Addgene_125089)
